Addgene plasmid #197507: pCMV-T7-ABE8e-SpRY-HF1-P2A-EGFP (LM434)
Purpose: CMV and T7 promoter expression plasmid for human codon optimized ABE8e A-to-G base editor with nSpRY-HF1(D10A) and P2A-EGFP
Depositing lab: Benjamin Kleinstiver. Depositing organization: Massachusetts General Hospital. Publication: Optimization of base editors for the functional correction of SMN2 as a treatment for spinal muscular atrophy. Alves CRR, Ha LL, Yaworski R, Sutton ER, Lazzarotto CR, Christie KA, Reilly A, Beauvais A, Doll RM, de la Cruz D, Maguire CA, Swoboda KJ, Tsai SQ, Kothary R, Kleinstiver BP. Nat Biomed Eng. 2023 Dec 6. doi: 10.1038/s41551-023-01132-z. PubMed 38057426.
Backbone
  Vector backbone: pCMV_ABEmax_P2A_GFP (Addgene Plasmid #112101)
  Vector type: Mammalian Expression, CRISPR ; in vitro transcription; T7 promoter
Growth in bacteria
  Bacterial resistance: Ampicillin, 100 μg/mL
  Growth temperature: 37°C
  Growth strain: DH5alpha
  Copy number: High Copy
Gene/Insert
  Gene/Insert name: pCMV-T7-BPNLS-ABE8e-nSpRY-HF1-BPNLS-P2A-EGFP (alt names: LM434; ABE8e-SpRY-HF1)
  Species: Synthetic
  Mutation: ABE8e mutations in TadA and nSpRY-HF1(D10A/A61R/N497A/R661A/Q695A/Q926A/L1111R/D1135L/S1136W/G1218K/E1219Q/N1317R/A1322R/R1333P/R1335Q/T1337R)
  Promoter: CMV and T7
  Tag / fusion protein: BPNLS (N terminal on insert); BPNLS-P2A-EGFP (C terminal on insert)
  Cloning method: Gibson Cloning
  Sequencing primers: 5′ oBK6928-CCAAGTCTCCACCCCATTGACG; 3′ oBK219-GGGAGTGGCACCTTCCAGGGTC
Terms and licenses: Academic/Nonprofit Terms; Industry Terms: Not Available to Industry
Depositor comments: Please visit https://www.biorxiv.org/content/10.1101/2023.01.20.524978v1 for bioRxiv preprint.
How to cite: pCMV-T7-ABE8e-SpRY-HF1-P2A-EGFP (LM434) was a gift from Benjamin Kleinstiver (Addgene plasmid # 197507 ; http://n2t.net/addgene:197507 ; RRID:Addgene_197507)
