[The description below was written by a language model from this plasmid's Addgene catalogue record and pLannotate feature annotations shown in this document.]
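Description:
pCMV-T7-ABE8e-SpRY-HF1-P2A-EGFP (LM434) is a 9,033 bp mammalian expression and in vitro transcription plasmid encoding an adenine (A-to-G) base editor. It was built by Gibson cloning in the pCMV_ABEmax_P2A_GFP backbone. It is maintained in E. coli at high copy through a ColE1/pUC-type origin and selected with ampicillin via the β-lactamase gene and its native promoter. Small remnants of lac regulatory sequence, an SV40 promoter fragment and a pBR322 bom fragment are backbone leftovers with no evident role in the payload.

The expression unit begins with the CMV enhancer (which spans the sequence origin) and the CMV immediate-early promoter. A T7 promoter follows, so the same open reading frame can be expressed after transfection of mammalian cells or transcribed into mRNA in vitro with T7 RNA polymerase. The human codon-optimized, synthetic ORF encodes an N-terminal bipartite nuclear localization signal (BPNLS) and the E. coli TadA-derived deaminase carrying the ABE8e mutations. This is fused to an SpCas9 variant, followed by a second BPNLS.

The automated annotation labels the Cas9 portion a dCas9 fragment, but the catalogue describes it as a D10A nickase. It combines the SpRY substitutions, which greatly relax the PAM requirement, with the high-fidelity HF1 changes (N497A/R661A/Q695A/Q926A), which are intended to reduce off-target activity. A P2A self-cleaving peptide then links EGFP, so transfected cells produce a separate green fluorescent marker for monitoring or sorting. The transcript ends at a bGH polyadenylation signal.

No guide RNA cassette is annotated, so an sgRNA would have to be supplied separately. The associated work concerns optimizing base editors to functionally correct SMN2 as a treatment approach for spinal muscular atrophy.
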