Features (pLannotate 1.2.2; 17 found; start..end, strand, type, name):
    132..335     +  promoter       CMV promoter: human cytomegalovirus (CMV) immediate early promoter
    377..395     +  promoter       T7 promoter: promoter for bacteriophage T7 RNA polymerase
    466..957     +  CDS            tadA: TADA_ECOLI - Also known as yfhC. Experimental evidence at protein level: Swiss-Prot protein existence level 1. Catalyzes the deamination of adenosine to inosine at the wobble position 34 of tRNA(Arg2). Essential for cell viability. From Escherichia coli (strain K12).
   1060..5161    +  CDS            dCas9 (fragment): catalytically dead mutant of the Cas9 endonuclease from the Streptococcus pyogenes Type II CRISPR/Cas system RNA-guided DNA-binding protein that lacks endonuclease activity due to the D10A mutation in the RuvC catalytic domain and the N863A mutation in the HNH catalytic domain
   5290..6006    +  CDS            EGFP: EGFP is a basic (constitutively fluorescent) green fluorescent protein published in 1996, derived from Aequorea victoria. It is reported to be a rapidly-maturing weak dimer with moderate acid sensitivity.
   6094..6318    +  polyA_signal   bGH poly(A) signal: bovine growth hormone polyadenylation signal
   6322..6343    +  promoter       SV40 promoter (fragment): SV40 enhancer and early promoter
   6348..6364    +  misc_feature   MCS (fragment): pBluescript multiple cloning site
   6413..6429    -  protein_bind   lac operator: The lac repressor binds to the lac operator to inhibit transcription in E. coli. This inhibition can be relieved by adding lactose or isopropyl-β-D-thiogalactopyranoside (IPTG). lac repressor encoded by lacI
   6437..6467    -  promoter       lac promoter: promoter for the E. coli lac operon
   6482..6503    -  protein_bind   CAP binding site: CAP binding activates transcription in the presence of cAMP. E. coli catabolite activator protein
   6516..6608    -  CDS            lacI (fragment): lac repressor; lacI; The lac repressor binds to the lac operator to inhibit transcription in E. coli. This inhibition can be relieved by adding lactose or isopropyl-β-D-thiogalactopyranoside (IPTG).
   6791..7379    -  rep_origin     ori: high-copy-number ColE1/pMB1/pBR322/pUC origin of replication
   7550..8410    -  CDS            AmpR: β-lactamase; bla; confers resistance to ampicillin, carbenicillin, and related antibiotics
   8411..8515    -  promoter       AmpR promoter: bla
   8586..8630    -  misc_feature   bom (fragment): basis of mobility region from pBR322
   8785..131     +  enhancer       CMV enhancer (across the origin): human cytomegalovirus immediate early enhancer
>Addgene plasmid #197507 | pCMV-T7-ABE8e-SpRY-HF1-P2A-EGFP (LM434) | addgene full sequence | sequence record 386698 | Addgene NGS Result
ATATGCCAAGTACGCCCCCTATTGACGTCAATGACGGTAAATGGCCCGCCTGGCATTATGCCCAGTACAT
GACCTTATGGGACTTTCCTACTTGGCAGTACATCTACGTATTAGTCATCGCTATTACCATGGTGATGCGG
TTTTGGCAGTACATCAATGGGCGTGGATAGCGGTTTGACTCACGGGGATTTCCAAGTCTCCACCCCATTG
ACGTCAATGGGAGTTTGTTTTGGCACCAAAATCAACGGGACTTTCCAAAATGTCGTAACAACTCCGCCCC
ATTGACGCAAATGGGCGGTAGGCGTGTACGGTGGGAGGTCTATATAAGCAGAGCTGGTTTAGTGAACCGT
CAGATCCGCTAGAGATCCGCGGCCGCTAATACGACTCACTATAGGGAGAGCCGCCACCATGAAACGGACA
GCCGACGGAAGCGAGTTCGAGTCACCAAAGAAGAAGCGGAAAGTCTCTGAGGTGGAGTTTTCCCACGAGT
ACTGGATGAGACATGCCCTGACCCTGGCCAAGAGGGCACGCGATGAGAGGGAGGTGCCTGTGGGAGCCGT
GCTGGTGCTGAACAATAGAGTGATCGGCGAGGGCTGGAACAGAGCCATCGGCCTGCACGACCCAACAGCC
CATGCCGAAATTATGGCCCTGAGACAGGGCGGCCTGGTCATGCAGAACTACAGACTGATTGACGCCACCC
TGTACGTGACATTCGAGCCTTGCGTGATGTGCGCCGGCGCCATGATCCACTCTAGGATCGGCCGCGTGGT
GTTTGGCGTGAGGAACAGCAAAAGAGGCGCCGCAGGCTCCCTGATGAACGTGCTGAACTACCCCGGCATG
AATCACCGCGTCGAAATTACCGAGGGAATCCTGGCAGATGAATGTGCCGCCCTGCTGTGCGATTTCTACC
GGATGCCTAGACAGGTGTTCAATGCTCAGAAGAAGGCCCAGAGCTCCATCAACTCCGGAGGATCTAGCGG
AGGCTCCTCTGGCTCTGAGACACCTGGCACAAGCGAGAGCGCAACACCTGAAAGCAGCGGGGGCAGCAGC
GGGGGGTCAGACAAGAAGTACAGCATCGGCCTGGCCATCGGCACCAACTCTGTGGGCTGGGCCGTGATCA
CCGACGAGTACAAGGTGCCCAGCAAGAAATTCAAGGTGCTGGGCAACACCGACCGGCACAGCATCAAGAA
GAACCTGATCGGAGCCCTGCTGTTCGACAGCGGCGAAACAGCCGAGAGAACCCGGCTGAAGAGAACCGCC
AGAAGAAGATACACCAGACGGAAGAACCGGATCTGCTATCTGCAAGAGATCTTCAGCAACGAGATGGCCA
AGGTGGACGACAGCTTCTTCCACAGACTGGAAGAGTCCTTCCTGGTGGAAGAGGATAAGAAGCACGAGCG
GCACCCCATCTTCGGCAACATCGTGGACGAGGTGGCCTACCACGAGAAGTACCCCACCATCTACCACCTG
AGAAAGAAACTGGTGGACAGCACCGACAAGGCCGACCTGCGGCTGATCTATCTGGCCCTGGCCCACATGA
TCAAGTTCCGGGGCCACTTCCTGATCGAGGGCGACCTGAACCCCGACAACAGCGACGTGGACAAGCTGTT
CATCCAGCTGGTGCAGACCTACAACCAGCTGTTCGAGGAAAACCCCATCAACGCCAGCGGCGTGGACGCC
AAGGCCATCCTGTCTGCCAGACTGAGCAAGAGCAGACGGCTGGAAAATCTGATCGCCCAGCTGCCCGGCG
AGAAGAAGAATGGCCTGTTCGGAAACCTGATTGCCCTGAGCCTGGGCCTGACCCCCAACTTCAAGAGCAA
CTTCGACCTGGCCGAGGATGCCAAACTGCAGCTGAGCAAGGACACCTACGACGACGACCTGGACAACCTG
CTGGCCCAGATCGGCGACCAGTACGCCGACCTGTTTCTGGCCGCCAAGAACCTGTCCGACGCCATCCTGC
TGAGCGACATCCTGAGAGTGAACACCGAGATCACCAAGGCCCCCCTGAGCGCCTCTATGATCAAGAGATA
CGACGAGCACCACCAGGACCTGACCCTGCTGAAAGCTCTCGTGCGGCAGCAGCTGCCTGAGAAGTACAAA
GAGATTTTCTTCGACCAGAGCAAGAACGGCTACGCCGGCTACATTGACGGCGGAGCCAGCCAGGAAGAGT
TCTACAAGTTCATCAAGCCCATCCTGGAAAAGATGGACGGCACCGAGGAACTGCTCGTGAAGCTGAACAG
AGAGGACCTGCTGCGGAAGCAGCGGACCTTCGACAACGGCAGCATCCCCCACCAGATCCACCTGGGAGAG
CTGCACGCCATTCTGCGGCGGCAGGAAGATTTTTACCCATTCCTGAAGGACAACCGGGAAAAGATCGAGA
AGATCCTGACCTTCCGCATCCCCTACTACGTGGGCCCTCTGGCCAGGGGAAACAGCAGATTCGCCTGGAT
GACCAGAAAGAGCGAGGAAACCATCACCCCCTGGAACTTCGAGGAAGTGGTGGACAAGGGCGCTTCCGCC
CAGAGCTTCATCGAGCGGATGACCGCCTTCGATAAGAACCTGCCCAACGAGAAGGTGCTGCCCAAGCACA
GCCTGCTGTACGAGTACTTCACCGTGTATAACGAGCTGACCAAAGTGAAATACGTGACCGAGGGAATGAG
AAAGCCCGCCTTCCTGAGCGGCGAGCAGAAAAAGGCCATCGTGGACCTGCTGTTCAAGACCAACCGGAAA
GTGACCGTGAAGCAGCTGAAAGAGGACTACTTCAAGAAAATCGAGTGCTTCGACTCCGTGGAAATCTCCG
GCGTGGAAGATCGGTTCAACGCCTCCCTGGGCACATACCACGATCTGCTGAAAATTATCAAGGACAAGGA
CTTCCTGGACAATGAGGAAAACGAGGACATTCTGGAAGATATCGTGCTGACCCTGACACTGTTTGAGGAC
AGAGAGATGATCGAGGAACGGCTGAAAACCTATGCCCACCTGTTCGACGACAAAGTGATGAAGCAGCTGA
AGCGGCGGAGATACACCGGCTGGGGCGCCCTGAGCCGGAAGCTGATCAACGGCATCCGGGACAAGCAGTC
CGGCAAGACAATCCTGGATTTCCTGAAGTCCGACGGCTTCGCCAACAGAAACTTCATGGCCCTGATCCAC
GACGACAGCCTGACCTTTAAAGAGGACATCCAGAAAGCCCAGGTGTCCGGCCAGGGCGATAGCCTGCACG
AGCACATTGCCAATCTGGCCGGCAGCCCCGCCATTAAGAAGGGCATCCTGCAGACAGTGAAGGTGGTGGA
CGAGCTCGTGAAAGTGATGGGCCGGCACAAGCCCGAGAACATCGTGATCGAAATGGCCAGAGAGAACCAG
ACCACCCAGAAGGGACAGAAGAACAGCCGCGAGAGAATGAAGCGGATCGAAGAGGGCATCAAAGAGCTGG
GCAGCCAGATCCTGAAAGAACACCCCGTGGAAAACACCCAGCTGCAGAACGAGAAGCTGTACCTGTACTA
CCTGCAGAATGGGCGGGATATGTACGTGGACCAGGAACTGGACATCAACCGGCTGTCCGACTACGATGTG
GACCATATCGTGCCTCAGAGCTTTCTGAAGGACGACTCCATCGACAACAAGGTGCTGACCAGAAGCGACA
AGAACCGGGGCAAGAGCGACAACGTGCCCTCCGAAGAGGTCGTGAAGAAGATGAAGAACTACTGGCGGCA
GCTGCTGAACGCCAAGCTGATTACCCAGAGAAAGTTCGACAATCTGACCAAGGCCGAGAGAGGCGGCCTG
AGCGAACTGGATAAGGCCGGCTTCATCAAGAGACAGCTGGTGGAAACCCGGGCCATCACAAAGCACGTGG
CACAGATCCTGGACTCCCGGATGAACACTAAGTACGACGAGAATGACAAGCTGATCCGGGAAGTGAAAGT
GATCACCCTGAAGTCCAAGCTGGTGTCCGATTTCCGGAAGGATTTCCAGTTTTACAAAGTGCGCGAGATC
AACAACTACCACCACGCCCACGACGCCTACCTGAACGCCGTCGTGGGAACCGCCCTGATCAAAAAGTACC
CTAAGCTGGAAAGCGAGTTCGTGTACGGCGACTACAAGGTGTACGACGTGCGGAAGATGATCGCCAAGAG
CGAGCAGGAAATCGGCAAGGCTACCGCCAAGTACTTCTTCTACAGCAACATCATGAACTTTTTCAAGACC
GAGATTACCCTGGCCAACGGCGAGATCCGGAAGCGGCCTCTGATCGAGACAAACGGCGAAACCGGGGAGA
TCGTGTGGGATAAGGGCCGGGATTTTGCCACCGTGCGGAAAGTGCTGAGCATGCCCCAAGTGAATATCGT
GAAAAAGACCGAGGTGCAGACAGGCGGCTTCAGCAAAGAGTCTATCAGACCCAAGAGGAACAGCGATAAG
CTGATCGCCAGAAAGAAGGACTGGGACCCTAAGAAGTACGGCGGCTTCCTGTGGCCCACCGTGGCCTATT
CTGTGCTGGTGGTGGCCAAAGTGGAAAAGGGCAAGTCCAAGAAACTGAAGAGTGTGAAAGAGCTGCTGGG
GATCACCATCATGGAAAGAAGCAGCTTCGAGAAGAATCCCATCGACTTTCTGGAAGCCAAGGGCTACAAA
GAAGTGAAAAAGGACCTGATCATCAAGCTGCCTAAGTACTCCCTGTTCGAGCTGGAAAACGGCCGGAAGA
GAATGCTGGCCTCTGCCAAGCAGCTGCAGAAGGGAAACGAACTGGCCCTGCCCTCCAAATATGTGAACTT
CCTGTACCTGGCCAGCCACTATGAGAAGCTGAAGGGCTCCCCCGAGGATAATGAGCAGAAACAGCTGTTT
GTGGAACAGCACAAGCACTACCTGGACGAGATCATCGAGCAGATCAGCGAGTTCTCCAAGAGAGTGATCC
TGGCCGACGCTAATCTGGACAAAGTGCTGTCCGCCTACAACAAGCACCGGGATAAGCCCATCAGAGAGCA
GGCCGAGAATATCATCCACCTGTTTACCCTGACCAGACTGGGAGCCCCTAGAGCCTTCAAGTACTTTGAC
ACCACCATCGACCCCAAGCAGTACAGAAGCACCAAAGAGGTGCTGGACGCCACCCTGATCCACCAGAGCA
TCACCGGCCTGTACGAGACACGGATCGACCTGTCTCAGCTGGGAGGTGACTCTGGCGGCTCAAAAAGAAC
CGCCGACGGCAGCGAATTCGAGCCCAAGAAGAAGAGGAAAGTCGGAAGCGGAGCTACTAACTTCAGCCTG
CTGAAGCAGGCTGGAGACGTGGAGGAGAACCCTGGACCTATGGTGAGCAAGGGCGAGGAGCTGTTCACCG
GGGTGGTGCCCATCCTGGTCGAGCTGGACGGCGACGTAAACGGCCACAAGTTCAGCGTGTCCGGCGAGGG
CGAGGGCGATGCCACCTACGGCAAGCTGACCCTGAAGTTCATCTGCACCACCGGCAAGCTGCCCGTGCCC
TGGCCCACCCTCGTGACCACCCTGACCTATGGAGTGCAGTGCTTCAGCCGCTACCCCGACCACATGAAGC
AGCACGACTTCTTCAAGTCCGCCATGCCCGAAGGCTACGTCCAGGAGCGCACCATCTTCTTCAAGGACGA
CGGCAACTACAAGACCCGCGCCGAGGTGAAGTTCGAGGGCGACACCCTGGTGAACCGCATCGAGCTGAAG
GGCATCGACTTCAAGGAGGACGGCAACATCCTGGGGCACAAGCTGGAGTACAACTACAACAGCCACAACG
TCTATATCATGGCCGACAAGCAGAAGAACGGCATCAAGGTGAACTTCAAGATCCGCCACAACATCGAGGA
CGGCAGCGTGCAGCTCGCCGACCACTACCAGCAGAACACCCCCATCGGCGACGGCCCCGTGCTGCTGCCC
GACAACCACTACCTGAGCACCCAGTCCGCCCTGAGCAAAGACCCCAACGAGAAGCGCGATCACATGGTCC
TGCTGGAGTTCGTGACCGCCGCCGGGATCACTCTCGGCATGGACGAGCTGTACAAGTCTGGTGGTTCTCC
CAAGAAGAAGAGGAAAGTCTAACCGGTCATCATCACCATCACCATTGAGTTTAAACCCGCTGATCAGCCT
CGACTGTGCCTTCTAGTTGCCAGCCATCTGTTGTTTGCCCCTCCCCCGTGCCTTCCTTGACCCTGGAAGG
TGCCACTCCCACTGTCCTTTCCTAATAAAATGAGGAAATTGCATCGCATTGTCTGAGTAGGTGTCATTCT
ATTCTGGGGGGTGGGGTGGGGCAGGACAGCAAGGGGGAGGATTGGGAAGACAATAGCAGGCATGCTGGGG
ATGCGGTGGGCTCTATGGCTTCTGAGGCGGAAAGAACCAGCTGGGGCTCGATACCGTCGACCTCTAGCTA
GAGCTTGGCGTAATCATGGTCATAGCTGTTTCCTGTGTGAAATTGTTATCCGCTCACAATTCCACACAAC
ATACGAGCCGGAAGCATAAAGTGTAAAGCCTAGGGTGCCTAATGAGTGAGCTAACTCACATTAATTGCGT
TGCGCTCACTGCCCGCTTTCCAGTCGGGAAACCTGTCGTGCCAGCTGCATTAATGAATCGGCCAACGCGC
GGGGAGAGGCGGTTTGCGTATTGGGCGCTCTTCCGCTTCCTCGCTCACTGACTCGCTGCGCTCGGTCGTT
CGGCTGCGGCGAGCGGTATCAGCTCACTCAAAGGCGGTAATACGGTTATCCACAGAATCAGGGGATAACG
CAGGAAAGAACATGTGAGCAAAAGGCCAGCAAAAGGCCAGGAACCGTAAAAAGGCCGCGTTGCTGGCGTT
TTTCCATAGGCTCCGCCCCCCTGACGAGCATCACAAAAATCGACGCTCAAGTCAGAGGTGGCGAAACCCG
ACAGGACTATAAAGATACCAGGCGTTTCCCCCTGGAAGCTCCCTCGTGCGCTCTCCTGTTCCGACCCTGC
CGCTTACCGGATACCTGTCCGCCTTTCTCCCTTCGGGAAGCGTGGCGCTTTCTCATAGCTCACGCTGTAG
GTATCTCAGTTCGGTGTAGGTCGTTCGCTCCAAGCTGGGCTGTGTGCACGAACCCCCCGTTCAGCCCGAC
CGCTGCGCCTTATCCGGTAACTATCGTCTTGAGTCCAACCCGGTAAGACACGACTTATCGCCACTGGCAG
CAGCCACTGGTAACAGGATTAGCAGAGCGAGGTATGTAGGCGGTGCTACAGAGTTCTTGAAGTGGTGGCC
TAACTACGGCTACACTAGAAGAACAGTATTTGGTATCTGCGCTCTGCTGAAGCCAGTTACCTTCGGAAAA
AGAGTTGGTAGCTCTTGATCCGGCAAACAAACCACCGCTGGTAGCGGTGGTTTTTTTGTTTGCAAGCAGC
AGATTACGCGCAGAAAAAAAGGATCTCAAGAAGATCCTTTGATCTTTTCTACGGGGTCTGACACTCAGTG
GAACGAAAACTCACGTTAAGGGATTTTGGTCATGAGATTATCAAAAAGGATCTTCACCTAGATCCTTTTA
AATTAAAAATGAAGTTTTAAATCAATCTAAAGTATATATGAGTAAACTTGGTCTGACAGTTACCAATGCT
TAATCAGTGAGGCACCTATCTCAGCGATCTGTCTATTTCGTTCATCCATAGTTGCCTGACTCCCCGTCGT
GTAGATAACTACGATACGGGAGGGCTTACCATCTGGCCCCAGTGCTGCAATGATACCGCGAGACCCACGC
TCACCGGCTCCAGATTTATCAGCAATAAACCAGCCAGCCGGAAGGGCCGAGCGCAGAAGTGGTCCTGCAA
CTTTATCCGCCTCCATCCAGTCTATTAATTGTTGCCGGGAAGCTAGAGTAAGTAGTTCGCCAGTTAATAG
TTTGCGCAACGTTGTTGCCATTGCTACAGGCATCGTGGTGTCACGCTCGTCGTTTGGTATGGCTTCATTC
AGCTCCGGTTCCCAACGATCAAGGCGAGTTACATGATCCCCCATGTTGTGCAAAAAAGCGGTTAGCTCCT
TCGGTCCTCCGATCGTTGTCAGAAGTAAGTTGGCCGCAGTGTTATCACTCATGGTTATGGCAGCACTGCA
TAATTCTCTTACTGTCATGCCATCCGTAAGATGCTTTTCTGTGACTGGTGAGTACTCAACCAAGTCATTC
TGAGAATAGTGTATGCGGCGACCGAGTTGCTCTTGCCCGGCGTCAATACGGGATAATACCGCGCCACATA
GCAGAACTTTAAAAGTGCTCATCATTGGAAAACGTTCTTCGGGGCGAAAACTCTCAAGGATCTTACCGCT
GTTGAGATCCAGTTCGATGTAACCCACTCGTGCACCCAACTGATCTTCAGCATCTTTTACTTTCACCAGC
GTTTCTGGGTGAGCAAAAACAGGAAGGCAAAATGCCGCAAAAAAGGGAATAAGGGCGACACGGAAATGTT
GAATACTCATACTCTTCCTTTTTCAATATTATTGAAGCATTTATCAGGGTTATTGTCTCATGAGCGGATA
CATATTTGAATGTATTTAGAAAAATAAACAAATAGGGGTTCCGCGCACATTTCCCCGAAAAGTGCCACCT
GACGTCGACGGATCGGGAGATCGATCTCCCGATCCCCTAGGGTCGACTCTCAGTACAATCTGCTCTGATG
CCGCATAGTTAAGCCAGTATCTGCTCCCTGCTTGTGTGTTGGAGGTCGCTGAGTAGTGCGCGAGCAAAAT
TTAAGCTACAACAAGGCAAGGCTTGACCGACAATTGCATGAAGAATCTGCTTAGGGTTAGGCGTTTTGCG
CTGCTTCGCGATGTACGGGCCAGATATACGCGTTGACATTGATTATTGACTAGTTATTAATAGTAATCAA
TTACGGGGTCATTAGTTCATAGCCCATATATGGAGTTCCGCGTTACATAACTTACGGTAAATGGCCCGCC
TGGCTGACCGCCCAACGACCCCCGCCCATTGACGTCAATAATGACGTATGTTCCCATAGTAACGCCAATA
GGGACTTTCCATTGACGTCAATGGGTGGAGTATTTACGGTAAACTGCCCACTTGGCAGTACATCAAGTGT
ATC
